Addgene plasmid #225875: Control-RB1-LRG-GFP
Purpose: Guides targeting RB1 and a control sequence
Depositing lab: Janai Carr-Ascher. Depositing organization: University of California, Davis. Publication: Genetic Screen in a Pre-Clinical Model of Sarcoma Development Defines Drivers and Therapeutic Vulnerabilities. Freeland J, Munoz M, O'Donnell E, Langerman J, Darrow M, Bergonio J, Suarez-Navarro J, Thorpe S, Canter R, Randall RL, Plath K, Carraway KL, Witte ON, Graeber TG, Carr-Ascher JR. Clin Cancer Res. 2024 Aug 23. doi: 10.1158/1078-0432.CCR-24-1238. PubMed 39177582.
Backbone
  Vector backbone: LRG-EGFP
  Vector type: Lentiviral, CRISPR
Growth in bacteria
  Bacterial resistance: Ampicillin, 100 μg/mL
  Growth temperature: 37°C
  Growth strain: NEB Stable
  Copy number: Unknown
Gene/Insert
  Gene/Insert name: Control and RB1
  gRNA/shRNA sequence: GTAATCCTAGCACTTTTAGG and GCTCTGGGTCCTCCTCAGGA
  Species: H. sapiens (human)
  Entrez Gene: RB1 (a.k.a. OSRC, PPP1R130, RB, p105-Rb, p110-RB1, pRb, pp110)
  Promoter: U6
  Cloning method: Gibson Cloning
  Sequencing primers: 5′ caccattatcgtttcagaccc
Terms and licenses: Academic/Nonprofit Terms; Industry Terms: Not Available to Industry
Depositor comments: Please visit https://doi.org/10.1101/2022.06.13.495815 for bioRxiv preprint.
How to cite: Control-RB1-LRG-GFP was a gift from Janai Carr-Ascher (Addgene plasmid # 225875 ; http://n2t.net/addgene:225875 ; RRID:Addgene_225875)
