[The description below was written by a language model from this plasmid's Addgene catalogue record and pLannotate feature annotations shown in this document.]
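Description:
Control-RB1-LRG-GFP is a lentiviral CRISPR guide-expression plasmid built on the LRG-EGFP backbone, carrying two single-guide RNAs: one directed against human RB1, the retinoblastoma tumour suppressor gene, and one described as a control sequence. The feature table shows two tandem cassettes, each consisting of a human U6 RNA polymerase III promoter followed by a Streptococcus pyogenes Cas9 guide scaffold, so both guides are transcribed independently from the same provirus. The dual cassette was assembled by Gibson cloning. No Cas9 coding sequence is annotated, so the nuclease must be supplied separately, for example from a Cas9-expressing cell line or a second vector.

Downstream of the guide cassettes, past a cPPT/CTS element that aids nuclear import of the viral genome, an EF-1α core promoter drives EGFP, followed by WPRE to enhance transcript stability and expression. This gives a fluorescent marker for tracking or sorting transduced cells; no mammalian drug-selection gene is annotated. The transfer cassette has a third-generation, self-inactivating layout: an RSV promoter fused to a truncated HIV-1 5' LTR, the Ψ packaging signal with a gag fragment, the RRE, and a ΔU3 3' LTR followed by an SV40 poly(A) signal. Packaging functions must therefore be provided in trans.

In bacteria the plasmid replicates from a high-copy ColE1/pUC-type origin and is selected with ampicillin through β-lactamase; an f1 origin and an SV40 origin are also present. The associated work is a genetic screen in a pre-clinical model of sarcoma development, which suggests the construct disrupts RB1 alone, with the control guide occupying the second position of a paired-guide format.
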