Features (pLannotate 1.2.2; 30 found; start..end, strand, type, name):
    535..746     -  promoter       EF-1α core promoter: core promoter for human elongation factor EF-1α
    815..932     -  misc_feature   cPPT/CTS: central polypurine tract and central termination sequence of HIV-1
    980..1055    -  misc_RNA       gRNA scaffold: guide RNA scaffold for the Streptococcus pyogenes CRISPR/Cas9 system
   1085..1325    -  promoter       U6 promoter: RNA polymerase III promoter for human U6 snRNA
   1329..1355    -  CDS            Rev (fragment): human immunodeficiency virus 1 (HIV-1) Rev protein; rev; enhances nuclear export of unspliced and incompletely spliced viral mRNAs
   1392..1467    -  misc_RNA       gRNA scaffold: guide RNA scaffold for the Streptococcus pyogenes CRISPR/Cas9 system
   1497..1737    -  promoter       U6 promoter: RNA polymerase III promoter for human U6 snRNA
   1741..1767    -  CDS            Rev (fragment): human immunodeficiency virus 1 (HIV-1) Rev protein; rev; enhances nuclear export of unspliced and incompletely spliced viral mRNAs
   2144..2377    -  misc_feature   RRE: The Rev response element (RRE) of HIV-1 allows for Rev-dependent mRNA export from the nucleus to the cytoplasm.
   2523..2886    -  CDS            HIV-1 gag (fragment): gag protein from human immunodeficiency virus 1; gag
   2870..2995    -  misc_feature   HIV-1 Ψ: packaging signal of human immunodeficiency virus type 1
   3042..3222    -  LTR            5' LTR (truncated): truncated 5' long terminal repeat (LTR) from HIV-1
   3223..3449    -  promoter       RSV promoter: Rous sarcoma virus enhancer/promoter
   3477..3495    -  promoter       T3 promoter: promoter for bacteriophage T3 RNA polymerase
   3540..3556    -  protein_bind   lac operator: The lac repressor binds to the lac operator to inhibit transcription in E. coli. This inhibition can be relieved by adding lactose or isopropyl-β-D-thiogalactopyranoside (IPTG). lac repressor encoded by lacI
   3564..3594    -  promoter       lac promoter: promoter for the E. coli lac operon
   3609..3630    -  protein_bind   CAP binding site: CAP binding activates transcription in the presence of cAMP. E. coli catabolite activator protein
   3643..3735    -  CDS            lacI (fragment): lac repressor; lacI; The lac repressor binds to the lac operator to inhibit transcription in E. coli. This inhibition can be relieved by adding lactose or isopropyl-β-D-thiogalactopyranoside (IPTG).
   3918..4506    -  rep_origin     ori: high-copy-number ColE1/pMB1/pBR322/pUC origin of replication
   4677..5537    -  CDS            AmpR: β-lactamase; bla; confers resistance to ampicillin, carbenicillin, and related antibiotics
   5538..5642    -  promoter       AmpR promoter: bla
   5695..6123    -  rep_origin     f1 ori (sequence partly withheld): f1 bacteriophage origin of replication; arrow indicates direction of (+) strand synthesis
   6128..6283    -  CDS            lacZα (fragment): LacZα fragment of β-galactosidase; lacZ fragment
   6291..6309    +  promoter       T7 promoter: promoter for bacteriophage T7 RNA polymerase
   6330..6465    -  rep_origin     SV40 ori: SV40 origin of replication
   6505..6626    -  polyA_signal   SV40 poly(A) signal: SV40 polyadenylation signal
   6704..6937    -  LTR            3' LTR (ΔU3): self-inactivating 3' long terminal repeat (LTR) from HIV-1
   6939..6958    -  misc_feature   cPPT/CTS (fragment): central polypurine tract and central termination sequence of HIV-1
   7009..7597    -  misc_feature   WPRE: woodchuck hepatitis virus posttranscriptional regulatory element
   7616..482     -  CDS            EGFP (across the origin): EGFP is a basic (constitutively fluorescent) green fluorescent protein published in 1996, derived from Aequorea victoria. It is reported to be a rapidly-maturing weak dimer with moderate acid sensitivity.
>Addgene plasmid #225875 | Control-RB1-LRG-GFP | addgene full sequence | sequence record 448646 | Addgene NGS Result
CCGTTCTTCTGCTTGTCGGCCATGATATAGACGTTGTGGCTGTTGTAGTTGTACTCCAGCTTGTGCCCCA
GGATGTTGCCGTCCTCCTTGAAGTCGATGCCCTTCAGCTCGATGCGGTTCACCAGGGTGTCGCCCTCGAA
CTTCACCTCGGCGCGGGTCTTGTAGTTGCCGTCGTCCTTGAAGAAGATGGTGCGCTCCTGGACGTAGCCT
TCGGGCATGGCGGACTTGAAGAAGTCGTGCTGCTTCATGTGGTCGGGGTAGCGGCTGAAGCACTGCACGC
CGTAGGTCAGGGTGGTCACGAGGGTGGGCCAGGGCACGGGCAGCTTGCCGGTGGTGCAGATGAACTTCAG
GGTCAGCTTGCCGTAGGTGGCATCGCCCTCGCCCTCGCCGGACACGCTGAACTTGTGGCCGTTTACGTCG
CCGTCCAGCTCGACCAGGATGGGCACCACCCCGGTGAACAGCTCCTCGCCCTTGCTCACCATCTTATCGT
CATCGTCTTTGTAATCCATGGTGGCGGATCCCGCGTCACGACACCTGTGTTCTGGCGGCAAACCCGTTGC
GAAAAAGAACGTTCACGGCGACTACTGCACTTATATACGGTTCTCCCCCACCCTCGGGAAAAAGGCGGAG
CCAGTACACGACATCACTTTCCCAGTTTACCCCGCGCCACCTTCTCTAGGCACCGGTTCAATTGCCGACC
CCTCCCCCCAACTTCTCGGGGACTGTGGGCGATGTGCGCTCTGCCCACTGACGGGCACCGGAGCCACTCG
AGCCGGCGCCAAAGTGGATCTCTGCTGTCCCTGTAATAAACCCGAAAATTTTGAATTTTTGTAATTTGTT
TTTGTAATTCTTTAGTTTGTATGTCTGTTGCTATTATGTCTACTATTCTTTCCCCTGCACTGTACCCCCC
AATCCCCCCTTTTCTTTTAAAATTGTGGATGAATACTGCCATTTGTCTCAAGATCTAGAATTCAAAAAAG
CACCGACTCGGTGCCACTTTTTCAAGTTGATAACGGACTAGCCTTATTTTAACTTGCTATTTCTAGCTCT
AAAACTCCTGAGGAGGACCCAGAGCCGGTGTTTCGTCCTTTCCACAAGATATATAAAGCCAAGAAATCGA
AATACTTTCAAGTTACGGTAAGCATATGATAGTCCATTTTAAAACATAATTTTAAAACTGCAAACTACCC
AAGAAATTATTACTTTCTACGTCACGTATTTTGTACTAATATCTTTGTGTTTACAGTCAAATTAATTCTA
ATTATCTCTCTAACAGCCTTGTATCGTATATGCAAATATGAAGGAATCATGGGAAATAGGCCCTCTCTGG
GTCCCCTCGGGGTTGGGAGGTGGGTCTGAAACGATAATGGTGAATATCCCTGCCCAAAAAAGCACCGACT
CGGTGCCACTTTTTCAAGTTGATAACGGACTAGCCTTATTTTAACTTGCTATTTCTAGCTCTAAAACCCT
AAAAGTGCTAGGATTACCGGTGTTTCGTCCTTTCCACAAGATATATAAAGCCAAGAAATCGAAATACTTT
CAAGTTACGGTAAGCATATGATAGTCCATTTTAAAACATAATTTTAAAACTGCAAACTACCCAAGAAATT
ATTACTTTCTACGTCACGTATTTTGTACTAATATCTTTGTGTTTACAGTCAAATTAATTCTAATTATCTC
TCTAACAGCCTTGTATCGTATATGCAAATATGAAGGAATCATGGGAAATAGGCCCTCTCTGGGTCCCCTC
GGGGTTGGGAGGTGGGTCTGAAACGATAATGGTGAATATCCCTGCCTAACTCTATTCACTATAGAAAGTA
CAGCAAAAACTATTCTTAAACCTACCAAGCCTCCTACTATCATTATGAATAATTTTATATACCACAGCCA
ATTTGTTATGTTAAACCAATTCCACAAACTTGCCCATTTATCTAATTCCAATAATTCTTGTTCATTCTTT
TCTTGCTGGTTTTGCGATTCTTCAATTAAGGAGTGTATTAAGCTTGTGTAATTGTTAATTTCTCTGTCCC
ACTCCATCCAGGTCGTGTGATTCCAAATCTGTTCCAGAGATTTATTACTCCAACTAGCATTCCAAGGCAC
AGCAGTGGTGCAAATGAGTTTTCCAGAGCAACCCCAAATCCCCAGGAGCTGTTGATCCTTTAGGTATCTT
TCCACAGCCAGGATTCTTGCCTGGAGCTGCTTGATGCCCCAGACTGTGAGTTGCAACAGATGCTGTTGCG
CCTCAATAGCCCTCAGCAAATTGTTCTGCTGCTGCACTATACCAGACAATAATTGTCTGGCCTGTACCGT
CAGCGTCATTGACGCTGCGCCCATAGTGCTTCCTGCTGCTCCCAAGAACCCAAGGAACAAAGCTCCTATT
CCCACTGCTCTTTTTTCTCTCTGCACCACTCTTCTCTTTGCCTTGGTGGGTGCTACTCCTAATGGTTCAA
TTTTTACTACTTTATATTTATATAATTCACTTCTCCAATTGTCCCTCATATCTCCTCCTCCAGGTCTGAA
GATCAGCGGCCGCTTGCTGTGCGGTGGTCTTACTTTTGTTTTGCTCTTCCTCTATCTTGTCTAAAGCTTC
CTTGGTGTCTTTTATCTCTATCCTTTGATGCACACAATAGAGGGTTGCTACTGTATTATATAATGATCTA
AGTTCTTCTGATCCTGTCTGAAGGGATGGTTGTAGCTGTCCCAGTATTTGTCTACAGCCTTCTGATGTTT
CTAACAGGCCAGGATTAACTGCGAATCGTTCTAGCTCCCTGCTTGCCCATACTATATGTTTTAATTTATA
TTTTTTCTTTCCCCCTGGCCTTAACCGAATTTTTTCCCATCGCGATCTAATTCTCCCCCGCTTAATACTG
ACGCTCTCGCACCCATCTCTCTCCTTCTAGCCTCCGCTAGTCAAAATTTTTGGCGTACTCACCAGTCGCC
GCCCCTCGCCTCTTGCCGTGCGCGCTTCAGCAAGCCGAGTCCTGCGTCGAGAGAGCTCCTCTGGTTTCCC
TTTCGCTTTCAAGTCCCTGTTCGGGCGCCACTGCTAGAGATTTTCCACACTGACTAAAAGGGTCTGAGGG
ATCTCTAGTTACCAGAGTCACACAACAGACGGGCACACACTACTTGAAGCACTCAAGGCAAGCTTTATTG
AGGCTTAAGCAGTGGGTTCCCTAGTTAGCCAGAGAGCTCCCAGGCTCAGATCTGGTCTAACCAGAGAGAC
CCGTTTATGTATCGAGCTAGGCACTTAAATACAATATCTCTGCAATGCGGCAATTCAGTGGTTCGTCCAA
TCCATGTCAGACCCGTCTGTTGCCTTCCTAATAAGGCACGATCGTACCACCTTACTTCCACCAATCGGCA
TGCACGGTGCTTTTTCTCTCCTTGTAAGGCATGTTGCTAACTCATCGTTACCATGTTGCAAGACTACAAG
AGTATTGCATAAGACTACATTAAGCTTGCAGCTCCAGCTTTTGTTCCCTTTAGTGAGGGTTAATTGCGCG
CTTGGCGTAATCATGGTCATAGCTGTTTCCTGTGTGAAATTGTTATCCGCTCACAATTCCACACAACATA
CGAGCCGGAAGCATAAAGTGTAAAGCCTGGGGTGCCTAATGAGTGAGCTAACTCACATTAATTGCGTTGC
GCTCACTGCCCGCTTTCCAGTCGGGAAACCTGTCGTGCCAGCTGCATTAATGAATCGGCCAACGCGCGGG
GAGAGGCGGTTTGCGTATTGGGCGCTCTTCCGCTTCCTCGCTCACTGACTCGCTGCGCTCGGTCGTTCGG
CTGCGGCGAGCGGTATCAGCTCACTCAAAGGCGGTAATACGGTTATCCACAGAATCAGGGGATAACGCAG
GAAAGAACATGTGAGCAAAAGGCCAGCAAAAGGCCAGGAACCGTAAAAAGGCCGCGTTGCTGGCGTTTTT
CCATAGGCTCCGCCCCCCTGACGAGCATCACAAAAATCGACGCTCAAGTCAGAGGTGGCGAAACCCGACA
GGACTATAAAGATACCAGGCGTTTCCCCCTGGAAGCTCCCTCGTGCGCTCTCCTGTTCCGACCCTGCCGC
TTACCGGATACCTGTCCGCCTTTCTCCCTTCGGGAAGCGTGGCGCTTTCTCATAGCTCACGCTGTAGGTA
TCTCAGTTCGGTGTAGGTCGTTCGCTCCAAGCTGGGCTGTGTGCACGAACCCCCCGTTCAGCCCGACCGC
TGCGCCTTATCCGGTAACTATCGTCTTGAGTCCAACCCGGTAAGACACGACTTATCGCCACTGGCAGCAG
CCACTGGTAACAGGATTAGCAGAGCGAGGTATGTAGGCGGTGCTACAGAGTTCTTGAAGTGGTGGCCTAA
CTACGGCTACACTAGAAGAACAGTATTTGGTATCTGCGCTCTGCTGAAGCCAGTTACCTTCGGAAAAAGA
GTTGGTAGCTCTTGATCCGGCAAACAAACCACCGCTGGTAGCGGTGGTTTTTTTGTTTGCAAGCAGCAGA
TTACGCGCAGAAAAAAAGGATCTCAAGAAGATCCTTTGATCTTTTCTACGGGGTCTGACGCTCAGTGGAA
CGAAAACTCACGTTAAGGGATTTTGGTCATGAGATTATCAAAAAGGATCTTCACCTAGATCCTTTTAAAT
TAAAAATGAAGTTTTAAATCAATCTAAAGTATATATGAGTAAACTTGGTCTGACAGTTACCAATGCTTAA
TCAGTGAGGCACCTATCTCAGCGATCTGTCTATTTCGTTCATCCATAGTTGCCTGACTCCCCGTCGTGTA
GATAACTACGATACGGGAGGGCTTACCATCTGGCCCCAGTGCTGCAATGATACCGCGAGACCCACGCTCA
CCGGCTCCAGATTTATCAGCAATAAACCAGCCAGCCGGAAGGGCCGAGCGCAGAAGTGGTCCTGCAACTT
TATCCGCCTCCATCCAGTCTATTAATTGTTGCCGGGAAGCTAGAGTAAGTAGTTCGCCAGTTAATAGTTT
GCGCAACGTTGTTGCCATTGCTACAGGCATCGTGGTGTCACGCTCGTCGTTTGGTATGGCTTCATTCAGC
TCCGGTTCCCAACGATCAAGGCGAGTTACATGATCCCCCATGTTGTGCAAAAAAGCGGTTAGCTCCTTCG
GTCCTCCGATCGTTGTCAGAAGTAAGTTGGCCGCAGTGTTATCACTCATGGTTATGGCAGCACTGCATAA
TTCTCTTACTGTCATGCCATCCGTAAGATGCTTTTCTGTGACTGGTGAGTACTCAACCAAGTCATTCTGA
GAATAGTGTATGCGGCGACCGAGTTGCTCTTGCCCGGCGTCAATACGGGATAATACCGCGCCACATAGCA
GAACTTTAAAAGTGCTCATCATTGGAAAACGTTCTTCGGGGCGAAAACTCTCAAGGATCTTACCGCTGTT
GAGATCCAGTTCGATGTAACCCACTCGTGCACCCAACTGATCTTCAGCATCTTTTACTTTCACCAGCGTT
TCTGGGTGAGCAAAAACAGGAAGGCAAAATGCCGCAAAAAAGGGAATAAGGGCGACACGGAAATGTTGAA
TACTCATACTCTTCCTTTTTCAATATTATTGAAGCATTTATCAGGGTTATTGTCTCATGAGCGGATACAT
ATTTGAATGTATTTAGAAAAATAAACAAATAGGGGTTCCGCGCACATTTCCCCGAAAAGTGCCACCTAAA
TTGTAAGCGTTAATATTTTGTTAAAATTCGCGTTAAATTTTTGTTAAATCAGCTCATTTTTTAACCAATA
GGCCGAAATCGGCAAAATCCCTTATAAATCAAAAGAATAGACCGAGATAGGGT
[37 nt withheld, positions 5794-5830]
AAAGAACGTGGACTCCAACGTCAAAGG
[49 nt withheld, positions 5858-5906]
T
[91 nt withheld, positions 5908-5998]
G
[124 nt withheld, positions 6000-6123]
CCCATTCGCCATTCAGGCTGCGCAACTGTTGGGAAGGGCGATCGGTGCGGGCCTCTTCGCTATTACGCCA
GCTGGCGAAAGGGGGATGTGCTGCAAGGCGATTAAGTTGGGTAACGCCAGGGTTTTCCCAGTCACGACGT
TGTAAAACGACGGCCAGTGAGCGCGCGTAATACGACTCACTATAGGGCAAATTGGGTACGTCCCTAGGCC
TCCAAAAAAGCCTCCTCACTACTTCTGGAATAGCTCAGAGGCCGAGGCGGCCTCGGCCTCTGCATAAATA
AAAAAAATTAGTCAGCCATGGGGCGGAGAATGGGCGGAACTGGGCGGAGTTAGGGGCGGGATGGGCGGAG
TTAGGGGCGGGATAGCTAGAGCCAGACATGATAAGATACATTGATGAGTTTGGACAAACCACAACTAGAA
TGCAGTGAAAAAAATGCTTTATTTGTGAAATTTGTGATGCTATTGCTTTATTTGTAACCATTATAAGCTG
CAATAAACAAGTTCCTCTCACTCTCTGATATTCATTTCTTTGCAAGTTATAAATACTGAATAATAAGATG
ACATGAACTACTATACGTACTGCTAGAGATTTTCCACACTGACTAAAAGGGTCTGAGGGATCTCTAGTTA
CCAGAGTCACACAACAGACGGGCACACACTACTTGAAGCACTCAAGGCAAGCTTTATTGAGGCTTAAGCA
GTGGGTTCCCTAGTTAGCCAGAGAGCTCCCAGGCTCAGATCTGGTCTAACCAGAGAGACCCAGTACAAGC
AAAAAGCAGATCTTGTCTTCGTTGGGAGTGAATTAGCCCTTCCAGTCCCCCCTTTTCTTTTAAAAAGTGG
CTAAGATCTACAGCTGCCTTGTAAGTCATTGGTCTTAAAGTCGACGCGGGGAGGCGGCCCAAAGGGAGAT
CCGACTCGTCTGAGGGCGAAGGCGAAGACGCGGAAGAGGCCGCAGAGCCGGCAGCAGGCCGCGGGAAGGA
AGGTCCGCTGGATTGAGGGCCGAAGGGACGTAGCAGAAGGACGTCCCGCGCAGAATCCAGGTGGCAACAC
AGGCGAGCAGCCAAGGAAAGGACGATGATTTCCCCGACAACACCACGGAATTGTCAGTGCCCAACAGCCG
AGCCCCTGTCCAGCAGCGGGCAAGGCAGGCGGCGATGAGTTCCGCCGTGGCAATAGGGAGGGGGAAAGCG
AAAGTCCCGGAAAGGAGCTGACAGGTGGTGGCAATGCCCCAACCAGTGGGGGTTGCGTCAGCAAACACAG
TGCACACCACGCCACGTTGCCTGACAACGGGCCACAACTCCTCATAAAGAGACAGCAACCAGGATTTATA
CAAGGAGGAGAAAATGAAAGCCATACGGGAAGCAATAGCATGATACAAAGGCATTAAAGCAGCGTATCCA
CATAGCGTAAAAGGAGCAACATAGTTAAGAATACCAGTCAATCTTTCACAAATTTTGTAATCCAGAGGTT
GATTGTCGACTTAACGCGTCTACTTGTACAGCTCGTCCATGCCGAGAGTGATCCCGGCGGCGGTCACGAA
CTCCAGCAGGACCATGTGATCGCGCTTCTCGTTGGGGTCTTTGCTCAGGGCGGACTGGGTGCTCAGGTAG
TGGTTGTCGGGCAGCAGCACGGGGCCGTCGCCGATGGGGGTGTTCTGCTGGTAGTGGTCGGCGAGCTGCA
CGCTGCCGTCCTCGATGTTGTGGCGGATCTTGAAGTTCACCTTGATG
